Addgene plasmid #212649: pPB_EF1a_FLAG-tNGFR_ZeoR
Purpose: piggyBac vector to express FLAG-tNGFR with zeocin resistance
Depositing lab: Paul Blainey. Depositing organization: Broad Institute. Publication: Live-cell transcriptomics with engineered virus-like particles. Najia MA, Le A, Borrajo J, Pruett L, Tsai F, Ogi R, Huang JY, Griffith LG, Daley GQ, Blainey PC. Cell. 2026 Sep 1:S0092-8674(26)00932-3. doi: 10.1016/j.cell.2026.08.005. PubMed 42679822.
Backbone
  Vector backbone: pB-rtTA (Addgene #126034)
  Vector type: Mammalian Expression ; piggyBac
  Selectable markers: Zeocin
Growth in bacteria
  Bacterial resistance: Ampicillin, 100 μg/mL
  Growth temperature: 30°C
  Growth strain: NEB Stable
  Copy number: High Copy
Gene/Insert
  Gene/Insert name: tNGFR
  Species: Synthetic
  Promoter: EF1a
  Tag / fusion protein: FLAG (N terminal on insert)
  Cloning method: Gibson Cloning
  Sequencing primers: 5′ gcgatggagtttccccacactg
Terms and licenses: Academic/Nonprofit Terms; Industry Terms: Not Available to Industry
Depositor comments: Please visit https://doi.org/10.1101/2024.10.01.616098 for bioRxiv preprint.
How to cite: pPB_EF1a_FLAG-tNGFR_ZeoR was a gift from Paul Blainey (Addgene plasmid # 212649 ; http://n2t.net/addgene:212649 ; RRID:Addgene_212649)
