[The description below was written by a language model from this plasmid's Addgene catalogue record and pLannotate feature annotations shown in this document.]
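Description:
pPB_EF1a_FLAG-tNGFR_ZeoR is a piggyBac transposon plasmid for stable expression in mammalian cells, built by Gibson assembly on the pB-rtTA backbone. In bacteria it is maintained through a high-copy ColE1/pUC-type origin and selected with ampicillin via the bla gene and its promoter. An f1 origin and leftover lac promoter/operator, lacZα and lacI fragments reflect its pBluescript-type ancestry. The automated annotation of the 8,682 nt sequence does not label the piggyBac terminal repeats, although the vector type implies they flank the cargo. Short hits to lambda phage portal protein, a Moloney LTR fragment and a G-CSF destabilising element are partial matches, probably spacer or carry-over sequence rather than functional parts.

The payload is a single transcription unit driven by the human EF-1α core promoter with its intron A, which gives strong constitutive expression in many mammalian cell types. It encodes a truncated form of the human low-affinity nerve growth factor receptor (tNGFR, listed as synthetic) carrying an N-terminal FLAG tag. Truncated NGFR is commonly used as a signalling-deficient cell-surface marker, so expressing cells could be detected or enriched with antibodies against NGFR or the FLAG epitope. The Sh ble gene conferring Zeocin resistance lies a short distance downstream in the same orientation with no separate promoter annotated, which suggests co-expression from the same transcript, though the linking element is not identified in the record. A WPRE, which enhances transcript stability and expression, and an SV40 polyadenylation signal close the cassette. When piggyBac transposase is supplied separately, the cassette can integrate into the genome, and Zeocin selection yields stable FLAG-tNGFR lines. The associated work concerns live-cell transcriptomics with engineered virus-like particles, but the record does not state this plasmid's precise role there.
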