Features (pLannotate 1.2.2; 20 found; start..end, strand, type, name):
      1..120     +  CDS            B (fragment): PORTL_LAMBD - Experimental evidence at protein level: Swiss-Prot protein existence level 1. Forms the portal vertex of the capsid (PubMed:6228056, PubMed:6232391). This portal plays critical roles in head assembly, genome packaging, neck/tail attachment, and genome ejection (Probable). The portal protein multimerizes as a single ring-shaped homododecamer arranged around a central channel (PubMed:6232391). Binds to the terminase subunits to form the packaging machine (PubMed:7799432). From Escherichia phage lambda (Bacteriophage lambda).
    641..664     -  misc_feature   MCS (fragment): pBluescript multiple cloning site
   1306..1335    +  LTR            3' LTR (ΔU3) (fragment): self-inactivating 3' long terminal repeat (LTR) from Moloney murine leukemia virus
   1375..1586    +  promoter       EF-1α core promoter: core promoter for human elongation factor EF-1α
   1587..2525    +  intron         EF-1α intron A: intron upstream of the start codon of human EF-1α
   2547..3410    +  CDS            NGFR (fragment): TNR16_HUMAN - Also known as TNFRSF16. Experimental evidence at protein level: Swiss-Prot protein existence level 1. Low affinity receptor which can bind to NGF, BDNF, NTF3, and NTF4. Forms a heterodimeric receptor with SORCS2 that binds the precursor forms of NGF, BDNF and NTF3 with high affinity, and has much lower affinity for mature NGF and BDNF (PubMed:24908487). Plays an important role in differentiation and survival of specific neuronal populations during development (By similarity). Can mediate cell survival as well as cell death of neural cells. Plays a role in the inactivation of RHOA
   3477..3851    +  CDS            BleoR: antibiotic-binding protein; Sh ble from Streptoalloteichus hindustanus; confers resistance to bleomycin, phleomycin, and Zeocin™
   3867..4455    +  misc_feature   WPRE: woodchuck hepatitis virus posttranscriptional regulatory element
   4505..4626    +  polyA_signal   SV40 poly(A) signal: SV40 polyadenylation signal
   4644..4736    +  ncRNA          G-CSF SLDE: Accession: RF00183 - G-CSF factor stem-loop destabilising element (SLDE)
   5433..5900    +  CDS            B (fragment): PORTL_LAMBD - Experimental evidence at protein level: Swiss-Prot protein existence level 1. Forms the portal vertex of the capsid (PubMed:6228056, PubMed:6232391). This portal plays critical roles in head assembly, genome packaging, neck/tail attachment, and genome ejection (Probable). The portal protein multimerizes as a single ring-shaped homododecamer arranged around a central channel (PubMed:6232391). Binds to the terminase subunits to form the packaging machine (PubMed:7799432). From Escherichia phage lambda (Bacteriophage lambda).
   5938..5954    -  protein_bind   lac operator: The lac repressor binds to the lac operator to inhibit transcription in E. coli. This inhibition can be relieved by adding lactose or isopropyl-β-D-thiogalactopyranoside (IPTG). lac repressor encoded by lacI
   5962..5992    -  promoter       lac promoter: promoter for the E. coli lac operon
   6007..6028    -  protein_bind   CAP binding site: CAP binding activates transcription in the presence of cAMP. E. coli catabolite activator protein
   6041..6133    -  CDS            lacI (fragment): lac repressor; lacI; The lac repressor binds to the lac operator to inhibit transcription in E. coli. This inhibition can be relieved by adding lactose or isopropyl-β-D-thiogalactopyranoside (IPTG).
   6316..6904    -  rep_origin     ori: high-copy-number ColE1/pMB1/pBR322/pUC origin of replication
   7075..7935    -  CDS            AmpR: β-lactamase; bla; confers resistance to ampicillin, carbenicillin, and related antibiotics
   7936..8040    -  promoter       AmpR promoter: bla
   8093..8521    -  rep_origin     f1 ori (sequence partly withheld): f1 bacteriophage origin of replication; arrow indicates direction of (+) strand synthesis
   8526..8681    -  CDS            lacZα (fragment): LacZα fragment of β-galactosidase; lacZ fragment
>Addgene plasmid #212649 | pPB_EF1a_FLAG-tNGFR_ZeoR | addgene full sequence | sequence record 420244 | Addgene NGS Result
CGCGCCTCGTTCATTCACGTTTTTGAACCCGTGGAGGACGGGCAGACTCGCGGTGCAAATGTGTTTTACA
GCGTGATGGAGCAGATGAAGATGCTCGACACGCTGCAGAACACGCAGCTAGATTAACCCTAGAAAGATAA
TCATATTGTGACGTACGTTAAAGATAATCATGTGTAAAATTGACGCATGTGTTTTATCGGTCTGTATATC
GAGGTTTATTTATTAATTTGAATAGATATTAAGTTTTATTATATTTACACTTACATACTAATAATAAATT
CAACAAACAATTTATTTATGTTTATTTATTTATTAAAAAAAACAAAAACTCAAAATTTCTTCTATAAAGT
AACAAAACTTTTATGAGGGACAGCCCCCCCCCAAAGCCCCCAGGGATGTAATTACGTCCCTCCCCCGCTA
GGGGGCAGCAGCGAGCCGCCCGGGGCTCCGCTCCGGTCCGGCGCTCCCCCCGCATCCCCGAGCCGGCAGC
GTGCGGGGACAGCCCGGGCACGGGGAAGGTGGCACGGGATCGCTTTCCTCTGAACGCTTCTCGCTGCTCT
TTGAGCCTGCAGACACCTGGGGGGATACGGGGAAAAGGCCTCCACCATAAAGATGGTTAATTAACCCACC
CAAGATCTGGATCGATAAGCTTGATATCGAATTCGGGAGGTGGTCCCTGCAGTTACGCCAATGATAACCC
CCGCCAGAAAAATCTTAGTAGCCTTCCCTTTTTGTTTTCCGTGCCCCAACTCGGCGGATTGACTCGGCCC
CTTCCGGAAACACCCGAATCAACTTCTAGTCAAATTATTGTTCACGCCGCAATGACCCACCCCTGGCCCG
CGTCTGTGGAACTGACCCCTGGTGTACAGGAGAGTTCGCTGCTGAAAGTGGTCCCAAAGGGGTACTAGTT
TTTAAGCTCCCAACTCCCCCTCCCCCAGCGTCTGGAGGATTCCACACCCTCGCACCGCAGGGGCGAGGAA
GTGGGCGGAGTCCGGTTTTGGCGCCAGCCGCTGAGGCTGCCAAGCAGAAAAGCCACCGCTGAGGAGACTC
CGGTCACTGTCCTCGCCCCGCCTCCCCCTTCCCTCCCCTTGGGGACCACCGGGCGCCACGCCGCGAACGG
TAAGTGCCGCGGTCGTCGGCGCCTCCGCCCTCCCCCTAGGGCCCCAATTCCCAGCGGGCGCGGCGCGCGG
CCCCGCGCGCAGCTCCCGGCTCCCTCCCCCTTCGGATGTGGCTTGAGCTGTAGGCGCGGAGTCCTGCAGC
CCCGATAAAATAAAAGATTTTATTTAGTCTCCAGAAAAAGGGGGGAATGAAAGACCCCACCTGTAGGTTT
GGCAATCTTGAAAGGAGTGGGAATTGGCTCCGGTGCCCGTCAGTGGGCAGAGCGCACATCGCCCACAGTC
CCCGAGAAGTTGGGGGGAGGGGTCGGCAATTGATCCGGTGCCTAGAGAAGGTGGCGCGGGGTAAACTGGG
AAAGTGATGTCGTGTACTGGCTCCGCCTTTTTCCCGAGGGTGGGGGAGAACCGTATATAAGTGCAGTAGT
CGCCGTGAACGTTCTTTTTCGCAACGGGTTTGCCGCCAGAACACAGGTAAGTGCCGTGTGTGGTTCCCGC
GGGCCTGGCCTCTTTACGGGTTATGGCCCTTGCGTGCCTTGAATTACTTCCACCTGGCTGCAGTACGTGA
TTCTTGATCCCGAGCTTCGGGTTGGAAGTGGGTGGGAGAGTTCGAGGCCTTGCGCTTAAGGAGCCCCTTC
GCCTCGTGCTTGAGTTGAGGCCTGGCCTGGGCGCTGGGGCCGCCGCGTGCGAATCTGGTGGCACCTTCGC
GCCTGTCTCGCTGCTTTCGATAAGTCTCTAGCCATTTAAAATTTTTGATGACCTGCTGCGACGCTTTTTT
TCTGGCAAGATAGTCTTGTAAATGCGGGCCAAGATCTGCACACTGGTATTTCGGTTTTTGGGGCCGCGGG
CGGCGACGGGGCCCGTGCGTCCCAGCGCACATGTTCGGCGAGGCGGGGCCTGCGAGCGCGGCCACCGAGA
ATCGGACGGGGGTAGTCTCAAGCTGGCCGGCCTGCTCTGGTGCCTGGCCTCGCGCCGCCGTGTATCGCCC
CGCCCTGGGCGGCAAGGCTGGCCCGGTCGGCACCAGTTGCGTGAGCGGAAAGATGGCCGCTTCCCGGCCC
TGCTGCAGGGAGCTCAAAATGGAGGACGCGGCGCTCGGGAGAGCGGGCGGGTGAGTCACCCACACAAAGG
AAAAGGGCCTTTCCGTCCTCAGCCGTCGCTTCATGTGACTCCACGGAGTACCGGGCGCCGTCCAGGCACC
TCGATTAGTTCTCGAGCTTTTGGAGTACGTCGTCTTTAGGTTGGGGGGAGGGGTTTTATGCGATGGAGTT
TCCCCACACTGAGTGGGTGGAGACTGAAGTTAGGCCAGCTTGGCACTTGATGTAATTCTCCTTGGAATTT
GCCCTTTTTGAGTTTGGATCTTGGTTCATTCTCAAGCCTCAGACAGTGGTTCAAAGTTTTTTTCTTCCAT
TTCAGGTGTCGTGACGTACGGCCACCATGGGGGCAGGTGCCACCGGCCGCGCCATGGACGGGCCGCGCCT
GCTGCTGTTGCTGCTTCTGGGGGTGTCCCTTGGAGGTGCCAAGGAGGCATGCGGGGGAGGGGACTACAAA
GACGATGACGACAAGGGAGGAGGCCCCACAGGCCTGTACACACACAGCGGTGAGTGCTGCAAAGCCTGCA
ACCTGGGCGAGGGTGTGGCCCAGCCTTGTGGAGCCAACCAGACCGTGTGTGAGCCCTGCCTGGACAGCGT
GACGTTCTCCGACGTGGTGAGCGCGACCGAGCCGTGCAAGCCGTGCACCGAGTGCGTGGGGCTCCAGAGC
ATGTCGGCGCCGTGCGTGGAGGCCGACGACGCCGTGTGCCGCTGCGCCTACGGCTACTACCAGGATGAGA
CGACTGGGCGCTGCGAGGCGTGCCGCGTGTGCGAGGCGGGCTCGGGCCTCGTGTTCTCCTGCCAGGACAA
GCAGAACACCGTGTGCGAGGAGTGCCCCGACGGCACGTATTCCGACGAGGCCAACCACGTGGACCCGTGC
CTGCCCTGCACCGTGTGCGAGGACACCGAGCGCCAGCTCCGCGAGTGCACACGCTGGGCCGACGCCGAGT
GCGAGGAGATCCCTGGCCGTTGGATTACACGGTCCACACCCCCAGAGGGCTCGGACAGCACAGCCCCCAG
CACCCAGGAGCCTGAGGCACCTCCAGAACAAGACCTCATAGCCAGCACGGTGGCAGGTGTGGTGACCACA
GTGATGGGCAGCTCCCAGCCCGTGGTGACCCGAGGCACCACCGACAACCTCATCCCTGTCTATTGCTCCA
TCCTGGCTGCTGTGGTTGTGGGCCTTGTGGCCTACATAGCCTTCAAGAGGGGATCCGGCGCAACAAACTT
CTCTCTGCTCAAACAAGCCGGCGACGTCGAAGAGAATCCTGGGCCGATGGCCAAGTTGACCAGTGCCGTT
CCGGTGCTCACCGCGCGCGACGTCGCCGGAGCGGTCGAGTTCTGGACCGACCGGCTCGGGTTCTCCCGGG
ACTTCGTGGAGGACGACTTCGCCGGTGTGGTCCGGGACGACGTGACCCTGTTCATCAGCGCGGTCCAGGA
CCAGGTGGTGCCGGACAACACCCTGGCCTGGGTGTGGGTGCGCGGCCTGGACGAGCTGTACGCCGAGTGG
TCGGAGGTCGTGTCCACGAACTTCCGGGACGCCTCCGGGCCGGCCATGACCGAGATCGGCGAGCAGCCGT
GGGGGCGGGAGTTCGCCCTGCGCGACCCGGCCGGCAACTGCGTGCACTTCGTGGCCGAGGAGCAGGACTG
AACGCGTTAAGTCGACAATCAACCTCTGGATTACAAAATTTGTGAAAGATTGACTGGTATTCTTAACTAT
GTTGCTCCTTTTACGCTATGTGGATACGCTGCTTTAATGCCTTTGTATCATGCTATTGCTTCCCGTATGG
CTTTCATTTTCTCCTCCTTGTATAAATCCTGGTTGCTGTCTCTTTATGAGGAGTTGTGGCCCGTTGTCAG
GCAACGTGGCGTGGTGTGCACTGTGTTTGCTGACGCAACCCCCACTGGTTGGGGCATTGCCACCACCTGT
CAGCTCCTTTCCGGGACTTTCGCTTTCCCCCTCCCTATTGCCACGGCGGAACTCATCGCCGCCTGCCTTG
CCCGCTGCTGGACAGGGGCTCGGCTGTTGGGCACTGACAATTCCGTGGTGTTGTCGGGGAAATCATCGTC
CTTTCCTTGGCTGCTCGCCTGTGTTGCCACCTGGATTCTGCGCGGGACGTCCTTCTGCTACGTCCCTTCG
GCCCTCAATCCAGCGGACCTTCCTTCCCGCGGCCTGCTGCCGGCTCTGCGGCCTCTTCCGCGTCTTCGCC
TTCGCCCTCAGACGAGTCGGATCTCCCTTTGGGCCGCCTCCCCGCCTCGAGTCTAGAGGGCCCGTTTAAA
CCCGCTGATCAGCCTAACTAACTAAACTTGTTTATTGCAGCTTATAATGGTTACAAATAAAGCAATAGCA
TCACAAATTTCACAAATAAAGCATTTTTTTCACTGCATTCTAGTTGTGGTTTGTCCAAACTCATCAATGT
ATCTTATCATGTCTGGAATTGACTCAAATGATGTCAATTAGTCTATCAGAAGCTCATCTGGTCTCCCTTC
CGGGGGACAAGACATCCCTGTTTAATATTTAAACAGCAGTGTTCCCAAACTGGGTTCTTATATCCCTTGC
TCTGGTCAACCAGGTTGCAGGGTTTCCTGTCCTCACAGGAACGAAGTCCCTAAAGAAACAGTGGCAGCCA
GGTTTAGCCCCGGAATTGACTGGATTCCTTTTTTAGGGCCCATTGGTATGGCTTTTTCCCCGTATCCCCC
CAGGTGTCTGCAGGCTCAAAGAGCAGCGAGAAGCGTTCAGAGGAAAGCGATCCCGTGCCACCTTCCCCGT
GCCCGGGCTGTCCCCGCACGCTGCCGGCTCGGGGATGCGGGGGGAGCGCCGGACCGGAGCGGAGCCCCGG
GCGGCTCGCTGCTGCCCCCTAGCGGGGGAGGGACGTAATTACATCCCTGGGGGCTTTGGGGGGGGGCTGT
CCCTGATATCTATAACAAGAAAATATATATATAATAAGTTATCACGTAAGTAGAACATGAAATAACAATA
TAATTATCGTATGAGTTAAATCTTAAAAGTCACGTAAAAGATAATCATGCGTCATTTTGACTCACGCGGT
CGTTATAGTTCAAAATCAGTGACACTTACCGCATTGACAAGCACGCCTCACGGGAGCTCCAAGCGGCGAC
TGAGATGTCCTAAATGCACAGCGACGGATTCGCGCTATTTAGAAAGAGAGAGCAATATTTCAAGAATGCA
TGCGTCAATTTTACGCAGACTATCTTTCTAGGGTTAATCTAGCTGCATCAGGATCATATCGTCGGGTCTT
TTTTCCGGCTCAGTCATCGCCCAAGCTGGCGCTATCTGGGCATCGGGGAGGAAGAAGCCCGTGCCTTTTC
CCGCGAGGTTGAAGCGGCATGGAAAGAGTTTGCCGAGGATGACTGCTGCTGCATTGACGTTGAGCGAAAA
CGCACGTTTACCATGATGATTCGGGAAGGTGTGGCCATGCACGCCTTTAACGGTGAACTGTTCGTTCAGG
CCACCTGGGATACCAGTTCGTCGCGGCTTTTCCGGACACAGTTCCGGATGGTCAGCCCGAAGCGCATCAG
CAACCCGAACAATACCGGCGACAGCCGGAACTGCCGTGCCGGTGTGCAGATTAATGACAGCGGTGCGGCG
CTGGGATATTACGTCAGCGAGGACGGGTATCCTGGCTGGATGCCGCAGAAATGGACATGGATACCCCGTG
AGTTACCCGGCGGGCGCGCTTGGCGTAATCATGGTCATAGCTGTTTCCTGTGTGAAATTGTTATCCGCTC
ACAATTCCACACAACATACGAGCCGGAAGCATAAAGTGTAAAGCCTGGGGTGCCTAATGAGTGAGCTAAC
TCACATTAATTGCGTTGCGCTCACTGCCCGCTTTCCAGTCGGGAAACCTGTCGTGCCAGCTGCATTAATG
AATCGGCCAACGCGCGGGGAGAGGCGGTTTGCGTATTGGGCGCTCTTCCGCTTCCTCGCTCACTGACTCG
CTGCGCTCGGTCGTTCGGCTGCGGCGAGCGGTATCAGCTCACTCAAAGGCGGTAATACGGTTATCCACAG
AATCAGGGGATAACGCAGGAAAGAACATGTGAGCAAAAGGCCAGCAAAAGGCCAGGAACCGTAAAAAGGC
CGCGTTGCTGGCGTTTTTCCATAGGCTCCGCCCCCCTGACGAGCATCACAAAAATCGACGCTCAAGTCAG
AGGTGGCGAAACCCGACAGGACTATAAAGATACCAGGCGTTTCCCCCTGGAAGCTCCCTCGTGCGCTCTC
CTGTTCCGACCCTGCCGCTTACCGGATACCTGTCCGCCTTTCTCCCTTCGGGAAGCGTGGCGCTTTCTCA
TAGCTCACGCTGTAGGTATCTCAGTTCGGTGTAGGTCGTTCGCTCCAAGCTGGGCTGTGTGCACGAACCC
CCCGTTCAGCCCGACCGCTGCGCCTTATCCGGTAACTATCGTCTTGAGTCCAACCCGGTAAGACACGACT
TATCGCCACTGGCAGCAGCCACTGGTAACAGGATTAGCAGAGCGAGGTATGTAGGCGGTGCTACAGAGTT
CTTGAAGTGGTGGCCTAACTACGGCTACACTAGAAGAACAGTATTTGGTATCTGCGCTCTGCTGAAGCCA
GTTACCTTCGGAAAAAGAGTTGGTAGCTCTTGATCCGGCAAACAAACCACCGCTGGTAGCGGTGGTTTTT
TTGTTTGCAAGCAGCAGATTACGCGCAGAAAAAAAGGATCTCAAGAAGATCCTTTGATCTTTTCTACGGG
GTCTGACGCTCAGTGGAACGAAAACTCACGTTAAGGGATTTTGGTCATGAGATTATCAAAAAGGATCTTC
ACCTAGATCCTTTTAAATTAAAAATGAAGTTTTAAATCAATCTAAAGTATATATGAGTAAACTTGGTCTG
ACAGTTACCAATGCTTAATCAGTGAGGCACCTATCTCAGCGATCTGTCTATTTCGTTCATCCATAGTTGC
CTGACTCCCCGTCGTGTAGATAACTACGATACGGGAGGGCTTACCATCTGGCCCCAGTGCTGCAATGATA
CCGCGAGACCCACGCTCACCGGCTCCAGATTTATCAGCAATAAACCAGCCAGCCGGAAGGGCCGAGCGCA
GAAGTGGTCCTGCAACTTTATCCGCCTCCATCCAGTCTATTAATTGTTGCCGGGAAGCTAGAGTAAGTAG
TTCGCCAGTTAATAGTTTGCGCAACGTTGTTGCCATTGCTACAGGCATCGTGGTGTCACGCTCGTCGTTT
GGTATGGCTTCATTCAGCTCCGGTTCCCAACGATCAAGGCGAGTTACATGATCCCCCATGTTGTGCAAAA
AAGCGGTTAGCTCCTTCGGTCCTCCGATCGTTGTCAGAAGTAAGTTGGCCGCAGTGTTATCACTCATGGT
TATGGCAGCACTGCATAATTCTCTTACTGTCATGCCATCCGTAAGATGCTTTTCTGTGACTGGTGAGTAC
TCAACCAAGTCATTCTGAGAATAGTGTATGCGGCGACCGAGTTGCTCTTGCCCGGCGTCAATACGGGATA
ATACCGCGCCACATAGCAGAACTTTAAAAGTGCTCATCATTGGAAAACGTTCTTCGGGGCGAAAACTCTC
AAGGATCTTACCGCTGTTGAGATCCAGTTCGATGTAACCCACTCGTGCACCCAACTGATCTTCAGCATCT
TTTACTTTCACCAGCGTTTCTGGGTGAGCAAAAACAGGAAGGCAAAATGCCGCAAAAAAGGGAATAAGGG
CGACACGGAAATGTTGAATACTCATACTCTTCCTTTTTCAATATTATTGAAGCATTTATCAGGGTTATTG
TCTCATGAGCGGATACATATTTGAATGTATTTAGAAAAATAAACAAATAGGGGTTCCGCGCACATTTCCC
CGAAAAGTGCCACCTAAATTGTAAGCGTTAATATTTTGTTAAAATTCGCGTTAAATTTTTGTTAAATCAG
CTCATTTTTTAACCAATAGGCCGAAATCGGCAAAATCCCTTATAAATCAAAAGAATAGACCGAGATAGGG
T
[37 nt withheld, positions 8192-8228]
AAAGAACGTGGACTCCAACGTCAAAGG
[49 nt withheld, positions 8256-8304]
T
[91 nt withheld, positions 8306-8396]
G
[124 nt withheld, positions 8398-8521]
CCCATTCGCCATTCAGGCTGCGCAACTGTTGGGAAGGGCGATCGGTGCGGGCCTCTTCGCTATTACGCCA
GCTGGCGAAAGGGGGATGTGCTGCAAGGCGATTAAGTTGGGTAACGCCAGGGTTTTCCCAGTCACGACGT
TGTAAAACGACGGCCAGTGAG
